Addgene plasmid #116119: pHAGE-AXL-L423Q
Purpose: Lentiviral expression of AXL L423Q
Depositing lab: Gordon Mills & Kenneth Scott. Depositing organization: Baylor College of Medicine. Publication: Systematic Functional Annotation of Somatic Mutations in Cancer. Ng PK, Li J, Jeong KJ, Shao S, Chen H, Tsang YH, Sengupta S, Wang Z, Bhavana VH, Tran R, Soewito S, Minussi DC, Moreno D, Kong K, Dogruluk T, Lu H, Gao J, Tokheim C, Zhou DC, Johnson AM, Zeng J, Ip CKM, Ju Z, Wester M, Yu S, Li Y, Vellano CP, Schultz N, Karchin R, Ding L, Lu Y, Cheung LWT, Chen K, Shaw KR, Meric-Bernstam F, Scott KL, Yi S, Sahni N, Liang H, Mills GB. Cancer Cell. 2018 Mar 12;33(3):450-462.e10. doi: 10.1016/j.ccell.2018.01.021. PubMed 29533785.
Backbone
  Vector backbone: pHAGE
  Vector type: Lentiviral
Growth in bacteria
  Bacterial resistance: Ampicillin, 100 μg/mL
  Growth temperature: 37°C
  Growth strain: Stbl3
  Copy number: High Copy
Gene/Insert
  Gene/Insert name: AXL
  Species: H. sapiens (human)
  Mutation: L423Q
  Entrez Gene: AXL (a.k.a. ARK, AXL3, JTK11, Tyro7, UFO)
  Cloning method: Gateway Cloning
Terms and licenses: Academic/Nonprofit Terms; Industry Terms: Not Available to Industry
How to cite: pHAGE-AXL-L423Q was a gift from Gordon Mills & Kenneth Scott (Addgene plasmid # 116119 ; http://n2t.net/addgene:116119 ; RRID:Addgene_116119)
