[The description below was written by a language model from this plasmid's Addgene catalogue record and pLannotate feature annotations shown in this document.]
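Description:
pHAGE-AXL-L423Q is an HIV-1-derived, self-inactivating lentiviral expression plasmid built on the pHAGE backbone and carrying the human receptor tyrosine kinase AXL with an L423Q substitution. In bacteria it is maintained through a high-copy ColE1/pUC-type origin and selected with ampicillin via the β-lactamase gene. The annotated viral elements are those needed in cis for vector production and transduction: a truncated 5' LTR, the Ψ packaging signal with an adjoining gag fragment, the Rev response element for Rev-dependent export of the genomic RNA, the cPPT/CTS that aids nuclear import, and a ΔU3 3' LTR that disables LTR promoter activity after integration. Short nef, Rev, lacI, lac promoter and SV40 fragments are also annotated and appear to be backbone remnants. No packaging or envelope genes are annotated, so these would have to be provided in trans.

The payload is driven by the strong constitutive human EF-1α promoter. The AXL open reading frame was introduced by Gateway recombination and is flanked by attB1 and attB2 sites, with a V5 epitope tag annotated downstream of attB2. The record does not say whether the AXL coding sequence reads through into this tag. An EMCV IRES follows and directs translation of EGFP from the same transcript, so transduced cells can be identified or sorted by fluorescence. A WPRE upstream of the 3' LTR enhances transcript stability and expression. No mammalian drug-selection marker is annotated. The construct is intended for stable lentiviral expression of the AXL L423Q variant in mammalian cells and comes from a study on systematic functional annotation of somatic mutations in cancer.
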