Features (pLannotate 1.2.2; 27 found; start..end, strand, type, name):
      1..118     +  misc_feature   cPPT/CTS: central polypurine tract and central termination sequence of HIV-1
    166..1344    +  promoter       EF-1α promoter: strong constitutive promoter for human elongation factor EF-1α
   1365..1385    +  protein_bind   attB1: mutant version of attB; core recombination site for the Gateway® BP reaction BP Clonase™
   1391..4072    +  CDS            AXL: UFO_HUMAN - Also known as UFO. Experimental evidence at protein level: Swiss-Prot protein existence level 1. (Microbial infection) Acts as a receptor for Ebolavirus, possibly through GAS6 binding to phosphatidyl-serine at the surface of virion envelope. From Homo sapiens (Human).
   4077..4101    -  protein_bind   attB2: mutant version of attB; recombination site for the Gateway® BP reaction BP Clonase™
   4154..4195    +  CDS            V5 tag: epitope tag from simian virus 5
   4321..4783    +  misc_feature   IRES: internal ribosome entry site (IRES) of the encephalomyocarditis virus (EMCV)
   4797..5516    +  CDS            EGFP: the original enhanced GFP (Yang et al., 1996) mammalian codon-optimized
   5530..6118    +  misc_feature   WPRE: woodchuck hepatitis virus posttranscriptional regulatory element
   6126..6191    +  CDS            nef (fragment): NEF_HV1Z2 - Experimental evidence at protein level: Swiss-Prot protein existence level 1. Extracellular Nef protein targets CD4(+) T-lymphocytes for apoptosis by interacting with CXCR4 surface receptors. From Human immunodeficiency virus type 1 group M subtype D (isolate Z2/CDC-Z34) (HIV-1).
   6193..6426    +  LTR            3' LTR (ΔU3): self-inactivating 3' long terminal repeat (LTR) from HIV-1
   6631..6735    +  promoter       AmpR promoter: bla
   6736..7596    +  CDS            AmpR: β-lactamase; bla; confers resistance to ampicillin, carbenicillin, and related antibiotics
   7767..8355    +  rep_origin     ori: high-copy-number ColE1/pMB1/pBR322/pUC origin of replication
   8538..8592    +  CDS            lacI (fragment): lac repressor; lacI; The lac repressor binds to the lac operator to inhibit transcription in E. coli. This inhibition can be relieved by adding lactose or isopropyl-β-D-thiogalactopyranoside (IPTG).
   8598..8691    +  rep_origin     SV40 ori (fragment): SV40 origin of replication
   8716..8753    +  CDS            lacI (fragment): lac repressor; lacI; The lac repressor binds to the lac operator to inhibit transcription in E. coli. This inhibition can be relieved by adding lactose or isopropyl-β-D-thiogalactopyranoside (IPTG).
   8766..8787    +  protein_bind   CAP binding site: CAP binding activates transcription in the presence of cAMP. E. coli catabolite activator protein
   8802..8832    +  promoter       lac promoter: promoter for the E. coli lac operon
   8836..8858    +  protein_bind   lac operator (fragment): The lac repressor binds to the lac operator to inhibit transcription in E. coli. This inhibition can be relieved by adding lactose or isopropyl-β-D-thiogalactopyranoside (IPTG). lac repressor encoded by lacI
   8890..8973    +  polyA_signal   SV40 poly(A) signal (fragment): SV40 polyadenylation signal
   9140..9469    +  CDS            nef (fragment): NEF_HV1BR - Experimental evidence at protein level: Swiss-Prot protein existence level 1. Extracellular Nef protein targets CD4(+) T-lymphocytes for apoptosis by interacting with CXCR4 surface receptors (PubMed:14990729). From Human immunodeficiency virus type 1 group M subtype B (isolate BRU/LAI) (HIV-1).
   9517..9774    +  LTR            5' LTR (truncated): truncated 5' long terminal repeat (LTR) from HIV-1
   9821..9946    +  misc_feature   HIV-1 Ψ: packaging signal of human immunodeficiency virus type 1
   9930..10268   +  CDS            HIV-1 gag (fragment): gag protein from human immunodeficiency virus 1; gag
  10443..10676   +  misc_feature   RRE: The Rev response element (RRE) of HIV-1 allows for Rev-dependent mRNA export from the nucleus to the cytoplasm.
  11053..11153   +  CDS            Rev (fragment): human immunodeficiency virus 1 (HIV-1) Rev protein; rev; enhances nuclear export of unspliced and incompletely spliced viral mRNAs
>Addgene plasmid #116119 | pHAGE-AXL-L423Q | addgene full sequence | sequence record 250486 | Addgene NGS Result
TTTTAAAAGAAAAGGGGGGATTGGGGGGTACAGTGCAGGGGAAAGAATAGTAGACATAATAGCAACAGAC
ATACAAACTAAAGAATTACAAAAACAAATTACAAAAATTCAAAATTTTCGGGTTTATTACAGGGACAGCA
GAGATCCAGTTTGGACTAGTCGTGAGGCTCCGGTGCCCGTCAGTGGGCAGAGCGCACATCGCCCACAGTC
CCCGAGAAGTTGGGGGGAGGGGTCGGCAATTGAACCGGTGCCTAGAGAAGGTGGCGCGGGGTAAACTGGG
AAAGTGATGTCGTGTACTGGCTCCGCCTTTTTCCCGAGGGTGGGGGAGAACCGTATATAAGTGCAGTAGT
CGCCGTGAACGTTCTTTTTCGCAACGGGTTTGCCGCCAGAACACAGGTAAGTGCCGTGTGTGGTTCCCGC
GGGCCTGGCCTCTTTACGGGTTATGGCCCTTGCGTGCCTTGAATTACTTCCACCTGGCTGCAGTACGTGA
TTCTTGATCCCGAGCTTCGGGTTGGAAGTGGGTGGGAGAGTTCGAGGCCTTGCGCTTAAGGAGCCCCTTC
GCCTCGTGCTTGAGTTGAGGCCTGGCCTGGGCGCTGGGGCCGCCGCGTGCGAATCTGGTGGCACCTTCGC
GCCTGTCTCGCTGCTTTCGATAAGTCTCTAGCCATTTAAAATTTTTGATGACCTGCTGCGACGCTTTTTT
TCTGGCAAGATAGTCTTGTAAATGCGGGCCAAGATCTGCACACTGGTATTTCGGTTTTTGGGGCCGCGGG
CGGCGACGGGGCCCGTGCGTCCCAGCGCACATGTTCGGCGAGGCGGGGCCTGCGAGCGCGGCCACCGAGA
ATCGGACGGGGGTAGTCTCAAGCTGGCCGGCCTGCTCTGGTGCCTGGCCTCGCGCCGCCGTGTATCGCCC
CGCCCTGGGCGGCAAGGCTGGCCCGGTCGGCACCAGTTGCGTGAGCGGAAAGATGGCCGCTTCCCGGCCC
TGCTGCAGGGAGCTCAAAATGGAGGACGCGGCGCTCGGGAGAGCGGGCGGGTGAGTCACCCACACAAAGG
AAAAGGGCCTTTCCGTCCTCAGCCGTCGCTTCATGTGACTCCACGGAGTACCGGGCGCCGTCCAGGCACC
TCGATTAGTTCTCGAGCTTTTGGAGTACGTCGTCTTTAGGTTGGGGGGAGGGGTTTTATGCGATGGAGTT
TCCCCACACTGAGTGGGTGGAGACTGAAGTTAGGCCAGCTTGGCACTTGATGTAATTCTCCTTGGAATTT
GCCCTTTTTGAGTTTGGATCTTGGTTCATTCTCAAGCCTCAGACAGTGGTTCAAAGTTTTTTTCTTCCAT
TTCAGGTGTCGTGAAGCGGCCCTGCAGATATCAACAAGTTTGTACAAAAAAGCAGGCACCATGGCGTGGC
GGTGCCCCAGGATGGGCAGGGTCCCGCTGGCCTGGTGCTTGGCGCTGTGCGGCTGGGCGTGCATGGCCCC
CAGGGGCACGCAGGCTGAAGAAAGTCCCTTCGTGGGCAACCCAGGGAATATCACAGGTGCCCGGGGACTC
ACGGGCACCCTTCGGTGTCAGCTCCAGGTTCAGGGAGAGCCCCCCGAGGTACATTGGCTTCGGGATGGAC
AGATCCTGGAGCTCGCGGACAGCACCCAGACCCAGGTGCCCCTGGGTGAGGATGAACAGGATGACTGGAT
AGTGGTCAGCCAGCTCAGAATCACCTCCCTGCAGCTTTCCGACACGGGACAGTACCAGTGTTTGGTGTTT
CTGGGACATCAGACCTTCGTGTCCCAGCCTGGCTATGTTGGGCTGGAGGGCTTGCCTTACTTCCTGGAGG
AGCCCGAAGACAGGACTGTGGCCGCCAACACCCCCTTCAACCTGAGCTGCCAAGCTCAGGGACCCCCAGA
GCCCGTGGACCTACTCTGGCTCCAGGATGCTGTCCCCCTGGCCACGGCTCCAGGTCACGGCCCCCAGCGC
AGCCTGCATGTTCCAGGGCTGAACAAGACATCCTCTTTCTCCTGCGAAGCCCATAACGCCAAGGGGGTCA
CCACATCCCGCACAGCCACCATCACAGTGCTCCCCCAGCAGCCCCGTAACCTCCACCTGGTCTCCCGCCA
ACCCACGGAGCTGGAGGTGGCTTGGACTCCAGGCCTGAGCGGCATCTACCCCCTGACCCACTGCACCCTG
CAGGCTGTGCTGTCAGACGATGGGATGGGCATCCAGGCGGGAGAACCAGACCCCCCAGAGGAGCCCCTCA
CCTCGCAAGCATCCGTGCCCCCCCATCAGCTTCGGCTAGGCAGCCTCCATCCTCACACCCCTTATCACAT
CCGCGTGGCATGCACCAGCAGCCAGGGCCCCTCATCCTGGACCCACTGGCTTCCTGTGGAGACGCCGGAG
GGAGTGCCCCTGGGCCCCCCTGAGAACATTAGTGCTACGCGGAATGGGAGCCAGGCCTTCGTGCATTGGC
AAGAGCCCCGGGCGCCCCTGCAGGGTACCCTGTTAGGGTACCGGCTGGCGTATCAAGGCCAGGACACCCC
AGAGGTGCTAATGGACATAGGGCTAAGGCAAGAGGTGACCCTGGAGCTGCAGGGGGACGGGTCTGTGTCC
AATCTGACAGTGTGTGTGGCAGCCTACACTGCTGCTGGGGATGGACCCTGGAGCCTCCCAGTACCCCAGG
AGGCCTGGCGCCCAGGGCAAGCACAGCCAGTCCACCAGCTGGTGAAGGAACCTTCAACTCCTGCCTTCTC
GTGGCCCTGGTGGTATGTACTGCTAGGAGCAGTCGTGGCCGCTGCCTGTGTCCTCATCTTGGCTCTCTTC
CTTGTCCACCGGCGAAAGAAGGAGACCCGTTATGGAGAAGTGTTTGAACCAACAGTGGAAAGAGGTGAAC
TGGTAGTCAGGTACCGCGTGCGCAAGTCCTACAGTCGTCGGACCACTGAAGCTACCTTGAACAGCTTGGG
CATCAGTGAAGAGCTGAAGGAGAAGCTGCGGGATGTGATGGTGGACCGGCACAAGGTGGCCCTGGGGAAG
ACTCTGGGAGAGGGAGAGTTTGGAGCTGTGATGGAAGGCCAGCTCAACCAGGACGACTCCATCCTCAAGG
TGGCTGTGAAGACGATGAAGATTGCCATCTGCACGAGGTCAGAGCTGGAGGATTTCCTGAGTGAAGCGGT
CTGCATGAAGGAATTTGACCATCCCAACGTCATGAGGCTCATCGGTGTCTGTTTCCAGGGTTCTGAACGA
GAGAGCTTCCCAGCACCTGTGGTCATCTTACCTTTCATGAAACATGGAGACCTACACAGCTTCCTCCTCT
ATTCCCGGCTCGGGGACCAGCCAGTGTACCTGCCCACTCAGATGCTAGTGAAGTTCATGGCAGACATCGC
CAGTGGCATGGAGTATCTGAGTACCAAGAGATTCATACACCGGGACCTGGCGGCCAGGAACTGCATGCTG
AATGAGAACATGTCCGTGTGTGTGGCGGACTTCGGGCTCTCCAAGAAGATCTACAATGGGGACTACTACC
GCCAGGGACGTATCGCCAAGATGCCAGTCAAGTGGATTGCCATTGAGAGTCTAGCTGACCGTGTCTACAC
CAGCAAGAGCGATGTGTGGTCCTTCGGGGTGACAATGTGGGAGATTGCCACAAGAGGCCAAACCCCATAT
CCGGGCGTGGAGAACAGCGAGATTTATGACTATCTGCGCCGGGGAAATCGCCTGAAGCAGCCTGCGGACT
GTCTGGATGGACTGTATGCCTTGATGTCGCGGTGCTGGGAGCTAAATCCCCAGGACCGGCCAAGTTTTAC
AGAGCTGCGGGAAGATTTGGAGAACACACTGAAGGCCTTGCCTCCTGCCCAGGAGCCTGACGAAATCCTC
TATGTCAACATGGATGAGGGTGGAGGTTATCCTGAACCCCCTGGAGCTGCAGGAGGAGCTGACCCCCCAA
CCCAGCCAGACCCTAAGGATTCCTGTAGCTGCCTCACTGCGGCTGAGGTCCATCCTGCTGGACGCTATGT
CCTCTGCCCTTCCACAACCCCTAGCCCCGCTCAGCCTGCTGATAGGGGCTCCCCAGCAGCCCCAGGGCAG
GAGGATGGTGCCTAGAACCCAGCTTTCTTGTACAAAGTGGTTGATATCCAGCACAGTGGCGGCCGCTCGA
GTCTAGAGGGCCCGCGGTTCGAAGGTAAGCCTATCCCTAACCCTCTCCTCGGTCTCGATTCTACGCGTAC
CGGTTAGTAATGAGATCCCTCCCCCCCCCCTAACGTTACTGGCCGAAGCCGCTTGGAATAAGGCCGGTGT
GCGTTTGTCTATATGTTATTTTCCACCATATTGCCGTCTTTTGGCAATGTGAGGGCCCGGAAACCTGGCC
CTGTCTTCTTGACGAGCATTCCTAGGGGTCTTTCCCCTCTCGCCAAAGGAATGCAAGGTCTGTTGAATGT
CGTGAAGGAAGCAGTTCCTCTGGAAGCTTCTTGAAGACAAACAACGTCTGTAGCGACCCTTTGCAGGCAG
CGGAACCCCCCACCTGGCGACAGGTGCCTCTGCGGCCAAAAGCCACGTGTATAAGATACACCTGCAAAGG
CGGCACAACCCCAGTGCCACGTTGTGAGTTGGATAGTTGTGGAAAGAGTCAAATGGCTCTCCTCAAGCGT
ATTCAACAAGGGGCTGAAGGATGCCCAGAAGGTACCCCATTGTATGGGATCTGATCTGGGGCCTCGGTGC
ACATGCTTTACATGTGTTTAGTCGAGGTTAAAAAAACGTCTAGGCCCCCCGAACCACGGGGACGTGGTTT
TCCTTTGAAAAACACGATGATAATATGGCCACACATATGGTGAGCAAGGGCGAGGAGCTGTTCACCGGGG
TGGTGCCCATCCTGGTCGAGCTGGACGGCGACGTAAACGGCCACAAGTTCAGCGTGTCCGGCGAGGGCGA
GGGCGATGCCACCTACGGCAAGCTGACCCTGAAGTTCATCTGCACCACCGGCAAGCTGCCCGTGCCCTGG
CCCACCCTCGTGACCACCCTGACCTACGGCGTGCAGTGCTTCAGCCGCTACCCCGACCACATGAAGCAGC
ACGACTTCTTCAAGTCCGCCATGCCCGAAGGCTACGTCCAGGAGCGCACCATCTTCTTCAAGGACGACGG
CAACTACAAGACCCGCGCCGAGGTGAAGTTCGAGGGCGACACCCTGGTGAACCGCATCGAGCTGAAGGGC
ATCGACTTCAAGGAGGACGGCAACATCCTGGGGCACAAGCTGGAGTACAACTACAACAGCCACAACGTCT
ATATCATGGCCGACAAGCAGAAGAACGGCATCAAGGTGAACTTCAAGATCCGCCACAACATCGAGGACGG
CAGCGTGCAGCTCGCCGACCACTACCAGCAGAACACCCCCATCGGCGACGGCCCCGTGCTGCTGCCCGAC
AACCACTACCTGAGCACCCAGTCCGCCCTGAGCAAAGACCCCAACGAGAAGCGCGATCACATGGTCCTGC
TGGAGTTCGTGACCGCCGCCGGGATCACTCTCGGCATGGACGAGCTGTACAAGTAAATCGATAGATCCTA
ATCAACCTCTGGATTACAAAATTTGTGAAAGATTGACTGGTATTCTTAACTATGTTGCTCCTTTTACGCT
ATGTGGATACGCTGCTTTAATGCCTTTGTATCATGCTATTGCTTCCCGTATGGCTTTCATTTTCTCCTCC
TTGTATAAATCCTGGTTGCTGTCTCTTTATGAGGAGTTGTGGCCCGTTGTCAGGCAACGTGGCGTGGTGT
GCACTGTGTTTGCTGACGCAACCCCCACTGGTTGGGGCATTGCCACCACCTGTCAGCTCCTTTCCGGGAC
TTTCGCTTTCCCCCTCCCTATTGCCACGGCGGAACTCATCGCCGCCTGCCTTGCCCGCTGCTGGACAGGG
GCTCGGCTGTTGGGCACTGACAATTCCGTGGTGTTGTCGGGGAAATCATCGTCCTTTCCTTGGCTGCTCG
CCTGTGTTGCCACCTGGATTCTGCGCGGGACGTCCTTCTGCTACGTCCCTTCGGCCCTCAATCCAGCGGA
CCTTCCTTCCCGCGGCCTGCTGCCGGCTCTGCGGCCTCTTCCGCGTCTTCGCCTTCGCCCTCAGACGAGT
CGGATCTCCCTTTGGGCCGCCTCCCCGCCTGAGATCCTTTAAGACCAATGACTTACAAGGCAGCTGTAGA
TCTTAGCCACTTTTTAAAAGAAAAGGGGGGACTGGAAGGGCTAATTCACTCCCAACGAAGACAAGATCTG
CTTTTTGCTTGTACTGGGTCTCTCTGGTTAGACCAGATCTGAGCCTGGGAGCTCTCTGGCTAACTAGGGA
ACCCACTGCTTAAGCCTCAATAAAGCTTGCCTTGAGTGCTTCAAGTAGTGTGTGCCCGTCTGTTGTGTGA
CTCTGGTAACTAGAGATCCCTCAGACCCTTTTAGTCAGTGTGGAAAATCTCTAGCAGTAGTAGTTCATGT
CATCTTATTATTCAGTATTTATAACTTGCAAAGAAATGAATATCAGAGAGTGAGAGGCCCGGGTTAATTA
AGGAAAGGGCTAGATCATTCTTGAAGACGAAAGGGCCTCGTGATACGCCTATTTTTATAGGTTAATGTCA
TGATAATAATGGTTTCTTAGACGTCAGGTGGCACTTTTCGGGGAAATGTGCGCGGAACCCCTATTTGTTT
ATTTTTCTAAATACATTCAAATATGTATCCGCTCATGAGACAATAACCCTGATAAATGCTTCAATAATAT
TGAAAAAGGAAGAGTATGAGTATTCAACATTTCCGTGTCGCCCTTATTCCCTTTTTTGCGGCATTTTGCC
TTCCTGTTTTTGCTCACCCAGAAACGCTGGTGAAAGTAAAAGATGCTGAAGATCAGTTGGGTGCACGAGT
GGGTTACATCGAACTGGATCTCAACAGCGGTAAGATCCTTGAGAGTTTTCGCCCCGAAGAACGTTTTCCA
ATGATGAGCACTTTTAAAGTTCTGCTATGTGGCGCGGTATTATCCCGTGTTGACGCCGGGCAAGAGCAAC
TCGGTCGCCGCATACACTATTCTCAGAATGACTTGGTTGAGTACTCACCAGTCACAGAAAAGCATCTTAC
GGATGGCATGACAGTAAGAGAATTATGCAGTGCTGCCATAACCATGAGTGATAACACTGCGGCCAACTTA
CTTCTGACAACGATCGGAGGACCGAAGGAGCTAACCGCTTTTTTGCACAACATGGGGGATCATGTAACTC
GCCTTGATCGTTGGGAACCGGAGCTGAATGAAGCCATACCAAACGACGAGCGTGACACCACGATGCCTGT
AGCAATGGCAACAACGTTGCGCAAACTATTAACTGGCGAACTACTTACTCTAGCTTCCCGGCAACAATTA
ATAGACTGGATGGAGGCGGATAAAGTTGCAGGACCACTTCTGCGCTCGGCCCTTCCGGCTGGCTGGTTTA
TTGCTGATAAATCTGGAGCCGGTGAGCGTGGGTCTCGCGGTATCATTGCAGCACTGGGGCCAGATGGTAA
GCCCTCCCGTATCGTAGTTATCTACACGACGGGGAGTCAGGCAACTATGGATGAACGAAATAGACAGATC
GCTGAGATAGGTGCCTCACTGATTAAGCATTGGTAACTGTCAGACCAAGTTTACTCATATATACTTTAGA
TTGATTTAAAACTTCATTTTTAATTTAAAAGGATCTAGGTGAAGATCCTTTTTGATAATCTCATGACCAA
AATCCCTTAACGTGAGTTTTCGTTCCACTGAGCGTCAGACCCCGTAGAAAAGATCAAAGGATCTTCTTGA
GATCCTTTTTTTCTGCGCGTAATCTGCTGCTTGCAAACAAAAAAACCACCGCTACCAGCGGTGGTTTGTT
TGCCGGATCAAGAGCTACCAACTCTTTTTCCGAAGGTAACTGGCTTCAGCAGAGCGCAGATACCAAATAC
TGTTCTTCTAGTGTAGCCGTAGTTAGGCCACCACTTCAAGAACTCTGTAGCACCGCCTACATACCTCGCT
CTGCTAATCCTGTTACCAGTGGCTGCTGCCAGTGGCGATAAGTCGTGTCTTACCGGGTTGGACTCAAGAC
GATAGTTACCGGATAAGGCGCAGCGGTCGGGCTGAACGGGGGGTTCGTGCACACAGCCCAGCTTGGAGCG
AACGACCTACACCGAACTGAGATACCTACAGCGTGAGCTATGAGAAAGCGCCACGCTTCCCGAAGGGAGA
AAGGCGGACAGGTATCCGGTAAGCGGCAGGGTCGGAACAGGAGAGCGCACGAGGGAGCTTCCAGGGGGAA
ACGCCTGGTATCTTTATAGTCCTGTCGGGTTTCGCCACCTCTGACTTGAGCGTCGATTTTTGTGATGCTC
GTCAGGGGGGCGGAGCCTATGGAAAAACGCCAGCAACGCGGCCTTTTTACGGTTCCTGGCCTTTTGCTGG
CCTTTTGCTCACATGTTCTTTCCTGCGTTATCCCCTGATTCTGTGGATAACCGTATTACCGCCTTTGAGT
GAGCTGATACCGCTCGCCGCAGCCGAACGACCGAGCGCAGCGAGTCAGTGAGCGAGGAAGCGGAAGAGCG
CCCAATACGCAAACCGCCTCTCCCCGCGCGTTGGCCGATTCATTAATGCAGCAAGCTCATGGCTGACTAA
TTTTTTTTATTTATGCAGAGGCCGAGGCCGCCTCGGCCTCTGAGCTATTCCAGAAGTAGTGAGGAGGCTT
TTTTGGAGGCCTAGGCTTTTGCAAAAAGCTCCCCGTGGCACGACAGGTTTCCCGACTGGAAAGCGGGCAG
TGAGCGCAACGCAATTAATGTGAGTTAGCTCACTCATTAGGCACCCCAGGCTTTACACTTTATGCTTCCG
GCTCGTATGTTGTGTGGAATTGTGAGCGGATAACAATTTCACACAGGAAACAGCTATGACATGATTACGA
ATTTCACAAATAAAGCATTTTTTTCACTGCATTCTAGTTGTGGTTTGTCCAAACTCATCAATGTATCTTA
TCATGTCTGGATCAACTGGATAACTCAAGCTAACCAAAATCATCCCAAACTTCCCACCCCATACCCTATT
ACCACTGCCAATTACCTGTGGTTTCATTTACTCTAAACCTGTGATTCCTCTGAATTATTTTCATTTTAAA
GAAATTGTATTTGTTAAATATGTACTACAAACTTAGTAGTTGGAAGGGCTAATTCACTCCCAAAGAAGAC
AAGATATCCTTGATCTGTGGATCTACCACACACAAGGCTACTTCCCTGATTAGCAGAACTACACACCAGG
GCCAGGGGTCAGATATCCACTGACCTTTGGATGGTGCTACAAGCTAGTACCAGTTGAGCCAGATAAGGTA
GAAGAGGCCAATAAAGGAGAGAACACCAGCTTGTTACACCCTGTGAGCCTGCATGGGATGGATGACCCGG
AGAGAGAAGTGTTAGAGTGGAGGTTTGACAGCCGCCTAGCATTTCATCACGTGGCCCGAGAGCTGCATCC
GGAGTACTTCAAGAACTGCTGATATCGAGCTTGCTACAAGGGACTTTCCGCTGGGGACTTTCCAGGGAGG
CGTGGCCTGGGCGGGACTGGGGAGTGGCGAGCCCTCAGATCCTGCATATAAGCAGCTGCTTTTTGCCTGT
ACTGGGTCTCTCTGGTTAGACCAGATCTGAGCCTGGGAGCTCTCTGGCTAACTAGGGAACCCACTGCTTA
AGCCTCAATAAAGCTTGCCTTGAGTGCTTCAAGTAGTGTGTGCCCGTCTGTTGTGTGACTCTGGTAACTA
GAGATCCCTCAGACCCTTTTAGTCAGTGTGGAAAATCTCTAGCAGTGGCGCCCGAACAGGGACTTGAAAG
CGAAAGGGAAACCAGAGGAGCTCTCTCGACGCAGGACTCGGCTTGCTGAAGCGCGCACGGCAAGAGGCGA
GGGGCGGCGACTGGTGAGTACGCCAAAAATTTTGACTAGCGGAGGCTAGAAGGAGAGAGATGGGTGCGAG
AGCGTCAGTATTAAGCGGGGGAGAATTAGATCGCGATGGGAAAAAATTCGGTTAAGGCCAGGGGGAAAGA
AAAAATATAAATTAAAACATATAGTATGGGCAAGCAGGGAGCTAGAACGATTCGCAGTTAATCCTGGCCT
GTTAGAAACATCAGAAGGCTGTAGACAAATACTGGGACAGCTACAACCATCCCTTCAGACAGGATCAGAA
GAACTTAGATCATTATATAATACAGTAGCAACCCTCTATTGTGTGCATCAAAGGATAGAGATAAAAGACA
CCAAGGAAGCTTTAGACAAGATAGAGGAAGAGCAAAACAAAAGTAAGACCACCGCACAGCAAGCGGCCGG
CCGCTGATCTTCAGACCTGGAGGAGGAGATATGAGGGACAATTGGAGAAGTGAATTATATAAATATAAAG
TAGTAAAAATTGAACCATTAGGAGTAGCACCCACCAAGGCAAAGAGAAGAGTGGTGCAGAGAGAAAAAAG
AGCAGTGGGAATAGGAGCTTTGTTCCTTGGGTTCTTGGGAGCAGCAGGAAGCACTATGGGCGCAGCGTCA
ATGACGCTGACGGTACAGGCCAGACAATTATTGTCTGGTATAGTGCAGCAGCAGAACAATTTGCTGAGGG
CTATTGAGGCGCAACAGCATCTGTTGCAACTCACAGTCTGGGGCATCAAGCAGCTCCAGGCAAGAATCCT
GGCTGTGGAAAGATACCTAAAGGATCAACAGCTCCTGGGGATTTGGGGTTGCTCTGGAAAACTCATTTGC
ACCACTGCTGTGCCTTGGAATGCTAGTTGGAGTAATAAATCTCTGGAACAGATTTGGAATCACACGACCT
GGATGGAGTGGGACAGAGAAATTAACAATTACACAAGCTTAATACACTCCTTAATTGAAGAATCGCAAAA
CCAGCAAGAAAAGAATGAACAAGAATTATTGGAATTAGATAAATGGGCAAGTTTGTGGAATTGGTTTAAC
ATAACAAATTGGCTGTGGTATATAAAATTATTCATAATGATAGTAGGAGGCTTGGTAGGTTTAAGAATAG
TTTTTGCTGTACTTTCTATAGTGAATAGAGTTAGGCAGGGATATTCACCATTATCGTTTCAGACCCACCT
CCCAACCCCGAGGGGACCCGACAGGCCCGAAGGAATAGAAGAAGAAGGTGGAGAGAGAGACAGAGACAGA
TCCATTCGATTAGTGAACGGATCTCGACGGTATCGCCGAATTCACAAATGGCAGTATTCATCCACAA
