>Addgene plasmid #116119 | pHAGE-AXL-L423Q | depositor partial sequence | sequence record 218993 | insert
ATGGCGTGGCGGTGCCCCAGGATGGGCAGGGTCCCGCTGGCCTGGTGCTTGGCGCTGTGCGGCTGGGCGT
GCATGGCCCCCAGGGGCACGCAGGCTGAAGAAAGTCCCTTCGTGGGCAACCCAGGGAATATCACAGGTGC
CCGGGGACTCACGGGCACCCTTCGGTGTCAGCTCCAGGTTCAGGGAGAGCCCCCCGAGGTACATTGGCTT
CGGGATGGACAGATCCTGGAGCTCGCGGACAGCACCCAGACCCAGGTGCCCCTGGGTGAGGATGAACAGG
ATGACTGGATAGTGGTCAGCCAGCTCAGAATCACCTCCCTGCAGCTTTCCGACACGGGACAGTACCAGTG
TTTGGTGTTTCTGGGACATCAGACCTTCGTGTCCCAGCCTGGCTATGTTGGGCTGGAGGGCTTGCCTTAC
TTCCTGGAGGAGCCCGAAGACAGGACTGTGGCCGCCAACACCCCCTTCAACCTGAGCTGCCAAGCTCAGG
GACCCCCAGAGCCCGTGGACCTACTCTGGCTCCAGGATGCTGTCCCCCTGGCCACGGCTCCAGGTCACGG
CCCCCAGCGCAGCCTGCATGTTCCAGGGCTGAACAAGACATCCTCTTTCTCCTGCGAAGCCCATAACGCC
AAGGGGGTCACCACATCCCGCACAGCCACCATCACAGTGCTCCCCCAGCAGCCCCGTAACCTCCACCTGG
TCTCCCGCCAACCCACGGAGCTGGAGGTGGCTTGGACTCCAGGCCTGAGCGGCATCTACCCCCTGACCCA
CTGCACCCTGCAGGCTGTGCTGTCAGACGATGGGATGGGCATCCAGGCGGGAGAACCAGACCCCCCAGAG
GAGCCCCTCACCTCGCAAGCATCCGTGCCCCCCCATCAGCTTCGGCTAGGCAGCCTCCATCCTCACACCC
CTTATCACATCCGCGTGGCATGCACCAGCAGCCAGGGCCCCTCATCCTGGACCCACTGGCTTCCTGTGGA
GACGCCGGAGGGAGTGCCCCTGGGCCCCCCTGAGAACATTAGTGCTACGCGGAATGGGAGCCAGGCCTTC
GTGCATTGGCAAGAGCCCCGGGCGCCCCTGCAGGGTACCCTGTTAGGGTACCGGCTGGCGTATCAAGGCC
AGGACACCCCAGAGGTGCTAATGGACATAGGGCTAAGGCAAGAGGTGACCCTGGAGCTGCAGGGGGACGG
GTCTGTGTCCAATCTGACAGTGTGTGTGGCAGCCTACACTGCTGCTGGGGATGGACCCTGGAGCCTCCCA
GTACCCCAGGAGGCCTGGCGCCCAGGGCAAGCACAGCCAGTCCACCAGCTGGTGAAGGAACCTTCAACTC
CTGCCTTCTCGTGGCCCTGGTGGTATGTACTGCTAGGAGCAGTCGTGGCCGCTGCCTGTGTCCTCATCTT
GGCTCTCTTCCTTGTCCACCGGCGAAAGAAGGAGACCCGTTATGGAGAAGTGTTTGAACCAACAGTGGAA
AGAGGTGAACTGGTAGTCAGGTACCGCGTGCGCAAGTCCTACAGTCGTCGGACCACTGAAGCTACCTTGA
ACAGCTTGGGCATCAGTGAAGAGCTGAAGGAGAAGCTGCGGGATGTGATGGTGGACCGGCACAAGGTGGC
CCTGGGGAAGACTCTGGGAGAGGGAGAGTTTGGAGCTGTGATGGAAGGCCAGCTCAACCAGGACGACTCC
ATCCTCAAGGTGGCTGTGAAGACGATGAAGATTGCCATCTGCACGAGGTCAGAGCTGGAGGATTTCCTGA
GTGAAGCGGTCTGCATGAAGGAATTTGACCATCCCAACGTCATGAGGCTCATCGGTGTCTGTTTCCAGGG
TTCTGAACGAGAGAGCTTCCCAGCACCTGTGGTCATCTTACCTTTCATGAAACATGGAGACCTACACAGC
TTCCTCCTCTATTCCCGGCTCGGGGACCAGCCAGTGTACCTGCCCACTCAGATGCTAGTGAAGTTCATGG
CAGACATCGCCAGTGGCATGGAGTATCTGAGTACCAAGAGATTCATACACCGGGACCTGGCGGCCAGGAA
CTGCATGCTGAATGAGAACATGTCCGTGTGTGTGGCGGACTTCGGGCTCTCCAAGAAGATCTACAATGGG
GACTACTACCGCCAGGGACGTATCGCCAAGATGCCAGTCAAGTGGATTGCCATTGAGAGTCTAGCTGACC
GTGTCTACACCAGCAAGAGCGATGTGTGGTCCTTCGGGGTGACAATGTGGGAGATTGCCACAAGAGGCCA
AACCCCATATCCGGGCGTGGAGAACAGCGAGATTTATGACTATCTGCGCCGGGGAAATCGCCTGAAGCAG
CCTGCGGACTGTCTGGATGGACTGTATGCCTTGATGTCGCGGTGCTGGGAGCTAAATCCCCAGGACCGGC
CAAGTTTTACAGAGCTGCGGGAAGATTTGGAGAACACACTGAAGGCCTTGCCTCCTGCCCAGGAGCCTGA
CGAAATCCTCTATGTCAACATGGATGAGGGTGGAGGTTATCCTGAACCCCCTGGAGCTGCAGGAGGAGCT
GACCCCCCAACCCAGCCAGACCCTAAGGATTCCTGTAGCTGCCTCACTGCGGCTGAGGTCCATCCTGCTG
GACGCTATGTCCTCTGCCCTTCCACAACCCCTAGCCCCGCTCAGCCTGCTGATAGGGGCTCCCCAGCAGC
CCCAGGGCAGGAGGATGGTGCCTGA
